>Addgene plasmid #61827 | pSABAD14-98 | depositor full sequence | sequence record 100919 | Expected plasmid sequence
TATGGATGGCAAGACAATAAAAATAAAGGATCTATACAGTTCTGAGAGAAAAAAAGAAGATAACATTGTT
GAGGCTGGTTCGGGAGAAGAGATAATACATCTAAAAGATCCCATTCAAATATATTCTTATGTGGACGGGA
CCATAGTCAGGAGCAGATCAAGACTTCTATACAAGGGCAAGAGCTCTTATCTTGTGAGGATAGAAACTAT
TGGCGGAAGATCGGTAAGCGTTACACCAGTTCACAAACTCTTTGTCCTTACGGAAAAGGGTATCGAAGAG
GTTATGGCCTCCAACCTAAAGGTAGGCGACATGATTGCTGCTGTAGCAGAAAGCGAATCTGAAGCAAGAG
ACTGCGGAATGAGCGAGGAATGCGTGATGGAAGCAGAAGTTTATACGTCACTTGAAGCGACATTCGATAG
AGTAAAGTCTATAGCGTACGAGAAGGGTGATTTTGATGTATACGATCTTTCCGTACCAGAATACGGCAGG
AACTTTATAGGCGGAGAAGGACTTCTCGTACTTCACAACACGGTTATAGGTACCCAGTACAAACTTATCC
TGAACGGTAAAACCCTGAAAGGTGAAACCACCACCGAAGCTGTTGACGCTGCTACCGCGGAAAAAGTTTT
CAAACAGTACGCTAACGACAACGGTGTTGACGGTGAATGGACCTACGACGACGCTACCAAAACCTACACC
GTAACGGAATTCCATCATCATCATCATCATTAAGCTTGGCTGTTTTGGCGGATGAGAGAAGATTTTCAGC
CTGATACAGATTAAATCAGAACGCAGAAGCGGTCTGATAAAACAGAATTTGCCTGGCGGCAGTAGCGCGG
TGGTCCCACCTGACCCCATGCCGAACTCAGAAGTGAAACGCCGTAGCGCCGATGGTAGTGTGGGGTCCCC
CATGCGAGAGTAGGGAACTGCCAGGCATCAAATAAAACGAAAGGCTCAGTGCAAAGACTGGGCCTTTCGT
TTTATCTGTTGTTTGTCGGTGAACGCTCTCCTGAGTAGGACAAATCCGCCGGGAGCGGATTTGAACGTTG
CGAAGCAACGGCCCGGAGGGTGGCGGGCAGGACGCCCGCCATAAACTGCCAGGCATCAAATTAAGCAGAA
GGCCATCCTGACGGATGGCCTTTTTGCGTTTCTACAAACTCTTTGTTTATTTTTCTAAATACATTCAAAT
ATGTATCCGCTCATGAGACAATAACCCTGATAAATGCTTCAATAATATTGAAAAAGGAAGAGTATGAGTA
TTCAACATTTCCGTGTCGCCCTTATTCCCTTTTTTGCGGCATTTTGCCTTCCTGTTTTTGCTCACCCAGA
AACGCTGGTGAAAGTAAAAGATGCTGAAGATCAGTTGGGTGCACGAGTGGGTTACATCGAACTGGATCTC
AACAGCGGTAAGATCCTTGAGAGTTTTCGCCCCGAAGAACGTTTTCCAATGATGAGCACTTTTAAAGTTC
TGCTATGTGGCGCGGTATTATCCCGTGTTGACGCCGGGCAAGAGCAACTCGGTCGCCGCATACACTATTC
TCAGAATGACTTGGTTGAGTACTCACCAGTCACAGAAAAGCATCTTACGGATGGCATGACAGTAAGAGAA
TTATGCAGTGCTGCCATAACCATGAGTGATAACACTGCGGCCAACTTACTTCTGACAACGATCGGAGGAC
CGAAGGAGCTAACCGCTTTTTTGCACAACATGGGGGATCATGTAACTCGCCTTGATCGTTGGGAACCGGA
GCTGAATGAAGCCATACCAAACGACGAGCGTGACACCACGATGCCTGCAGCAATGGCAACAACGTTGCGC
AAACTATTAACTGGCGAACTACTTACTCTAGCTTCCCGGCAACAATTAATAGACTGGATGGAGGCGGATA
AAGTTGCAGGACCACTTCTGCGCTCGGCCCTTCCGGCTGGCTGGTTTATTGCTGATAAATCTGGAGCCGG
TGAGCGTGGGTCTCGCGGTATCATTGCAGCACTGGGGCCAGATGGTAAGCCCTCCCGTATCGTAGTTATC
TACACGACGGGGAGTCAGGCAACTATGGATGAACGAAATAGACAGATCGCTGAGATAGGTGCCTCACTGA
TTAAGCATTGGTAACTGTCAGACCAAGTTTACTCATATATACTTTAGATTGATT
[125 nt withheld, positions 2155-2279]
C
[141 nt withheld, positions 2281-2421]
CCTTTGACGTTGGAGTCCACGTTCTTT
[37 nt withheld, positions 2449-2485]
ACCCTATCTCGGGCTATTCTTTTGATTTATAAGGGATTTTGCCGATTTCGGCCTATTGGTTAAAAAATGA
GCTGATTTAACAAAAATTTAACGCGAATTTTAACAAAATATTAACGTTTACAATTTAAAAGGATCTAGGT
GAAGATCCTTTTTGATAATCTCATGACCAAAATCCCTTAACGTGAGTTTTCGTTCCACTGAGCGTCAGAC
CCCGTAGAAAAGATCAAAGGATCTTCTTGAGATCCTTTTTTTCTGCGCGTAATCTGCTGCTTGCAAACAA
AAAAACCACCGCTACCAGCGGTGGTTTGTTTGCCGGATCAAGAGCTACCAACTCTTTTTCCGAAGGTAAC
TGGCTTCAGCAGAGCGCAGATACCAAATACTGTCCTTCTAGTGTAGCCGTAGTTAGGCCACCACTTCAAG
AACTCTGTAGCACCGCCTACATACCTCGCTCTGCTAATCCTGTTACCAGTGGCTGCTGCCAGTGGCGATA
AGTCGTGTCTTACCGGGTTGGACTCAAGACGATAGTTACCGGATAAGGCGCAGCGGTCGGGCTGAACGGG
GGGTTCGTGCACACAGCCCAGCTTGGAGCGAACGACCTACACCGAACTGAGATACCTACAGCGTGAGCAT
TGAGAAAGCGCCACGCTTCCCGAAGGGAGAAAGGCGGACAGGTATCCGGTAAGCGGCAGGGTCGGAACAG
GAGAGCGCACGAGGGAGCTTCCAGGGGGAAACGCCTGGTATCTTTATAGTCCTGTCGGGTTTCGCCACCT
CTGACTTGAGCGTCGATTTTTGTGATGCTCGTCAGGGGGGCGGAGCCTATGGAAAAACGCCAGCAACGCG
GCCTTTTTACGGTTCCTGGCCTTTTGCTGGCCTTTTGCTCACATGTTCTTTCCTGCGTTATCCCCTGATT
CTGTGGATAACCGTATTACCGCCTTTGAGTGAGCTGATACCGCTCGCCGCAGCCGAACGACCGAGCGCAG
CGAGTCAGTGAGCGAGGAAGCGGAAGAGCGCCTGATGCGGTATTTTCTCCTTACGCATCTGTGCGGTATT
TCACACCGGATATGGTGCACTCTCAGTACAATCTGCTCTGATGCCGCATAGTTAAGCCAGTATACACTCC
GCTATCGCTACGTGACTGGGTCATGGCTGCGCCCCGACACCCGCCAACACCCGCTGACGCGCCCTGACGG
GCTTGTCTGCTCCCGGCATCCGCTTACAGACAAGCTGTGACCGTCTCCGGGAGCTGCATGTGTCAGAGGT
TTTCACCGTCATCACCGAAACGCGCGAGGCAGCAAGGAGATGGCGCCCAACAGTCCCCCGGCCACGGGGC
CTGCCACCATACCCACGCCGAAACAAGCGCTCATGAGCCCGAAGTGGCGAGCCCGATCTTCCCCATCGGT
GATGTCGGCGATATAGGCGCCAGCAACCGCACCTGTGGCGCCGGTGATGCCGGCCACGATGCGTCCGGCG
TAGAGGATCTAATTCTCATGTTTGACAGCTTATCATCGATGCATAATGTGCCTGTCAAATGGACGAAGCA
GGGATTCTGCAAACCCTATGCTACTCCGTCAAGCCGTCAATTGTCTGATTCGTTACCAATTATGACAACT
TGACGGCTACATCATTCACTTTTTCTTCACAACCGGCACGGAACTCGCTCGGGCTGGCCCCGGTGCATTT
TTTAAATACCCGCGAGAAATAGAGTTGATCGTCAAAACCAACATTGCGACCGACGGTGGCGATAGGCATC
CGGGTGGTGCTCAAAAGCAGCTTCGCCTGGCTGATACGTTGGTCCTCGCGCCAGCTTAAGACGCTAATCC
CTAACTGCTGGCGGAAAAGATGTGACAGACGCGACGGCGACAAGCAAACATGCTGTGCGACGCTGGCGAT
ATCAAAATTGCTGTCTGCCAGGTGATCGCTGATGTACTGACAAGCCTCGCGTACCCGATTATCCATCGGT
GGATGGAGCGACTCGTTAATCGCTTCCATGCGCCGCAGTAACAATTGCTCAAGCAGATTTATCGCCAGCA
GCTCCGAATAGCGCCCTTCCCCTTGCCCGGCGTTAATGATTTGCCCAAACAGGTCGCTGAAATGCGGCTG
GTGCGCTTCATCCGGGCGAAAGAACCCCGTATTGGCAAATATTGACGGCCAGTTAAGCCATTCATGCCAG
TAGGCGCGCGGACGAAAGTAAACCCACTGGTGATACCATTCGCGAGCCTCCGGATGACGACCGTAGTGAT
GAATCTCTCCTGGCGGGAACAGCAAAATATCACCCGGTCGGCAAACAAATTCTCGTCCCTGATTTTTCAC
CACCCCCTGACCGCGAATGGTGAGATTGAGAATATAACCTTTCATTCCCAGCGGTCGGTCGATAAAAAAA
TCGAGATAACCGTTGGCCTCAATCGGCGTTAAACCCGCCACCAGATGGGCATTAAACGAGTATCCCGGCA
GCAGGGGATCATTTTGCGCTTCAGCCATACTTTTCATACTCCCGCCATTCAGAGAAGAAACCAATTGTCC
ATATTGCATCAGACATTGCCGTCACTGCGTCTTTTACTGGCTCTTCTCGCTAACCAAACCGGTAACCCCG
CTTATTAAAAGCATTCTGTAACAAAGCGGGACCAAAGCCATGACAAAAACGCGTAACAAAAGTGTCTATA
ATCACGGCAGAAAAGTCCACATTGATTATTTGCACGGCGTCACACTTTGCTATGCCATAGCATTTTTATC
CATAAGATTAGCGGATCCTACCTGACGCTTTTTATCGCAACTCTCTACTGTTTCTCCATACCCGTTTTTT
TGGGCTAGAAATAATTTTGTTTAACTTTAAGAAGGAGATATACA
Features (pLannotate 1.2.2; 17 found; start..end, strand, type, name):
      5..547     +  CDS            atpA (fragment): VATA_THEVO - Experimental evidence at protein level: Swiss-Prot protein existence level 1. Produces ATP from ADP in the presence of a proton gradient across the membrane. The archaeal alpha chain is a catalytic subunit. From Thermoplasma volcanium (strain ATCC 51530 / DSM 4299 / JCM 9571 / NBRC 15438 / GSS1).
    548..705     +  CDS            GB1 (fragment): B1 domain of Streptococcal protein G effective as a solubilizing fusion partner (Cheng and Patel, 2004)
    708..730     +  CDS            capTEV™ (fragment): composite tag for in vivo biotinylation, TEV protease cleavage, and 6xHis tagging
    821..935     +  ncRNA          5S rRNA: Accession: RF00001 - 5S ribosomal RNA
    939..1025    +  terminator     rrnB T1 terminator: Escherichia coli rrnB; transcription terminator T1 from the E. coli rrnB gene
   1117..1144    +  terminator     rrnB T2 terminator: transcription terminator T2 from the E. coli rrnB gene
   1162..1253    +  promoter       AmpR promoter: bla
   1254..2114    +  CDS            AmpR: β-lactamase; bla; confers resistance to ampicillin, carbenicillin, and related antibiotics
   2156..2536    +  rep_origin     M13 ori (sequence partly withheld): M13 bacteriophage origin of replication; arrow indicates direction of (+) strand synthesis
   2722..3310    +  rep_origin     ori: high-copy-number ColE1/pMB1/pBR322/pUC origin of replication
   3496..3636    -  misc_feature   bom: basis of mobility region from pBR322
   3738..3778    -  CDS            rop (fragment): Rop protein, which maintains plasmids at low copy number; rop
   3777..3964    -  CDS            TcR (fragment): tetracycline efflux protein; tet; confers resistance to tetracycline
   3977..3995    +  promoter       tet promoter (fragment): E. coli promoter for tetracycline efflux protein gene
   4085..4963    -  CDS            araC: L-arabinose regulatory protein; araC
   4990..5274    +  promoter       araBAD promoter: araBAD; promoter of the L-arabinose operon of E. coli; the araC regulatory gene is transcribed in the opposite direction (Guzman et al., 1995)
   5301..5323    +  RBS            RBS: efficient ribosome binding site from bacteriophage T7 gene 10 (Olins and Rangwala, 1989)
