[The description below was written by a language model from this plasmid's Addgene catalogue record and pLannotate feature annotations shown in this document.]
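Description:
pSABAD14-98 is a bacterial expression plasmid built on the commercial pBAD backbone for arabinose-inducible production of a split-intein fragment in E. coli. It is propagated through a ColE1/pBR322-type origin and selected with ampicillin via the bla gene. The catalogue lists it as low copy, although only a fragment of rop is annotated. The backbone also carries a bom mobility region, an M13 phage origin, and remnants of the pBR322 tetracycline resistance gene and its promoter, which appear to be non-functional leftovers.

The payload is the TvoVMAdN11 C-intein, derived from the intein embedded in the V-type ATPase catalytic A subunit (VMA, annotated as atpA) of the archaeon Thermoplasma volcanium. The alternative name identifies it as the C-terminal piece of an engineered split intein. The name suggests that it lacks the first 11 N-terminal residues, though the record does not spell this out. The coding sequence, cloned between NdeI and KpnI sites, is fused at its C terminus to the GB1 domain of streptococcal protein G, a small solubility-enhancing partner that here serves as the C-extein, followed by a hexahistidine tag for affinity purification. The feature annotated as a capTEV fragment most likely just reflects this His tag. Transcription is driven by the araBAD promoter under control of the divergently encoded AraC regulator, translation starts from a phage T7 gene 10 ribosome binding site, and the rrnB T1 and T2 terminators close the unit.

According to the associated study on structure-based engineering and comparison of novel split inteins, the construct is intended for protein trans-splicing and ligation experiments. In such work the C-intein–GB1-His6 precursor would be paired with a complementary N-intein fragment.
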