Addgene plasmid #61827: pSABAD14-98
Purpose: TvoVMAdN11 intein
Depositing lab: Hideo Iwai. Depositing organization: University of Helsinki, Institute of Biotechnology. Publication: Structure-based engineering and comparison of novel split inteins for protein ligation. Aranko AS, Oeemig JS, Zhou D, Kajander T, Wlodawer A, Iwai H. Mol Biosyst. 2014 May;10(5):1023-34. doi: 10.1039/c4mb00021h. PubMed 24574026.
Backbone
  Vector backbone: pBAD
  Backbone manufacturer: invitrogen
  Backbone size w/o insert (bp): 4597
  Total vector size (bp): 5327
  Vector type: Bacterial Expression
Growth in bacteria
  Bacterial resistance: Ampicillin, 100 μg/mL
  Growth temperature: 37°C
  Growth strain: DH5alpha
  Copy number: Low Copy
Gene/Insert
  Gene/Insert name: TvoVMAdN11 intein (alt name: TvoVMAdN11 C-intein)
  Species: Thermoplasma volcanium
  Insert size (bp): 732
  Promoter: pBAD
  Tag / fusion protein: GB1-H6 (C terminal on insert)
  Cloning method: Restriction Enzyme; 5′ cloning site NdeI (not destroyed); 3′ cloning site KpnI (not destroyed)
  Sequencing primers: 5′ pBAD Forward; 3′ pBAD Reverse
Terms and licenses: Academic/Nonprofit Terms; Industry Terms: Not Available to Industry
How to cite: pSABAD14-98 was a gift from Hideo Iwai (Addgene plasmid # 61827 ; http://n2t.net/addgene:61827 ; RRID:Addgene_61827)
