>Addgene plasmid #61827 | pSABAD14-98 | addgene partial sequence | sequence record 103830 | pBAD-F 5'-ATGCCATAGCATTTTTATCC-3'
TGACGCTTTTTATCGCAACTCTCTACTGTTTCTCCATACCCGTTTTTTTGGGCTAGAAATAATTTTGTTT
AACTTTAAGAAGGAGATATACATATGGATGGCAAGACAATAAAAATAAAGGATCTATACAGTTCTGAGAG
AAAAAAAGAAGATAACATTGTTGAGGCTGGTTCGGGAGAAGAGATAATACATCTAAAAGATCCCATTCAA
ATATATTCTTATGTGGACGGGACCATAGTCAGGAGCAGATCAAGACTTCTATACAAGGGCAAGAGCTCTT
ATCTTGTGAGGATAGAAACTATTGGCGGAAGATCGGTAAGCGTTACACCAGTTCACAAACTCTTTGTCCT
TACGGAAAAGGGTATCGAAGAGGTTATGGCCTCCAACCTAAAGGTAGGCGACATGATTGCTGCTGTAGCA
GAAAGCGAATCTGAAGCAAGAGACTGCGGAATGAGCGAGGAATGCGTGATGGAAGCAGAAGTTTATACGT
CACTTGAAGCGACATTCGATAGAGTAAAGTCTATAGCGTACGAGAAGGGTGATTTTGATGTATACGATCT
TTCCGTACCAGAATACGGCAGGAACTTTATAGGCGGAGAAGGACTTCTCGTACTTCACAACACGGTTATA
GGTACCCAGTACAAACTTATCCTGAACGGTAAAACCCTGAAAGGTGAAACCACCACCGAAGCTGTTGACG
CTGCTACCGCGGAAAAAGTTTTCAAACAGTACGCTAACGACAACGGTGTTGACGGTGAATGGACCTACGA
CGACGCTACCAAAACCTACACCGTAACGGAATTCCATCATCATCATCATCATTAAGCTTGGCTGTTTTGG
CGGATGAGAGAAGATTTTCAGCCTGATACAGATT
