>Addgene plasmid #61827 | pSABAD14-98 | addgene partial sequence | sequence record 103831 | pBAD-R 5'-GATTTAATCTGTATCAGG-3'
GCCAAGCTTAATGATGATGATGATGATGGAATTCCGTTACGGTGTAGGTTTTGGTAGCGTCGTCGTAGGT
CCATTCACCGTCAACACCGTTGTCGTTAGCGTACTGTTTGAAAACTTTTTCCGCGGTAGCAGCGTCAACA
GCTTCGGTGGTGGTTTCACCTTTCAGGGTTTTACCGTTCAGGATAAGTTTGTACTGGGTACCTATAACCG
TGTTGTGAAGTACGAGAAGTCCTTCTCCGCCTATAAAGTTCCTGCCGTATTCTGGTACGGAAAGATCGTA
TACATCAAAATCACCCTTCTCGTACGCTATAGACTTTACTCTATCGAATGTCGCTTCAAGTGACGTATAA
ACTTCTGCTTCCATCACGCATTCCTCGCTCATTCCGCAGTCTCTTGCTTCAGATTCGCTTTCTGCTACAG
CAGCAATCATGTCGCCTACCTTTAGGTTGGAGGCCATAACCTCTTCGATACCCTTTTCCGTAAGGACAAA
GAGTTTGTGAACTGGTGTAACGCTTACCGATCTTCCGCCAATAGTTTCTATCCTCACAAGATAAGAGCTC
TTGCCCTTGTATAGAAGTCTTGATCTGCTCCTGACTATGGTCCCGTCCACATAAGAATATATTTGAATGG
GATCTTTTAGATGTATTATCTCTTCTCCCGAACCAGCCTCAACAATGTTATCTTCTTTTTTTCTCTCAGA
ACTGTATAGATCCTTTATTTTTATTGTCTTGCCATCCATATGTATATCTCCTTCTTAAAGTTAAACAAAA
TTATTTCTAGCCCAAAAAAACGGGTATGGAGAAACAGTAGAGAGTTGCGA
